Addgene plasmid #14585: pcDNA3.1 Flag Runx1 FL (P#1790)
Depositing lab: Matija Peterlin. Depositing organization: University of California, San Francisco (UCSF). Publication: Runx1 binds positive transcription elongation factor b and represses transcriptional elongation by RNA polymerase II: possible mechanism of CD4 silencing. Jiang H, Zhang F, Kurosu T, Peterlin BM. Mol Cell Biol. 2005 Dec . 25(24):10675-83. 10.1128/MCB.25.24.10675-10683.2005 PubMed 16314494.
Backbone
  Vector backbone: pcDNA3.1 Hygro
  Backbone manufacturer: Invitrogen
  Backbone size w/o insert (bp): 5600
  Vector type: Mammalian Expression
  Selectable markers: Hygromycin
Growth in bacteria
  Bacterial resistance: Ampicillin, 100 μg/mL
  Growth temperature: 37°C
  Growth strain: DH5alpha
  Copy number: High Copy
Gene/Insert
  Gene/Insert name: Runx1
  Species: M. musculus (mouse)
  Insert size (bp): 1353
  Entrez Gene: Runx1 (a.k.a. AML1, CBF-alpha-2, Cbfa2, Pebp2a2, Pebpa2b)
  Tag / fusion protein: Flag (N terminal on insert)
  Cloning method: Restriction Enzyme; 5′ cloning site HindIII (not destroyed); 3′ cloning site XhoI (not destroyed)
  Sequencing primers: 5′ T7
Terms and licenses: Academic/Nonprofit Terms; Industry Terms: Not Available to Industry
Depositor comments: The Runx1 insert in this plasmid has an extra 34 amino acids appended onto the c-terminus. The depositor states that this does not affect plasmid function and the plasmid should behave according to the associated publication. Using PCR cloning, full-length Runx1 (1-451) was cloned into the HindIII/XhoI sites of pcDNA3.1Hygro. 5' primer has Kozak and Flag epitope-tag sequences. The plasmid was used in western blot and coimmunoprecipitation.
How to cite: pcDNA3.1 Flag Runx1 FL (P#1790) was a gift from Matija Peterlin (Addgene plasmid # 14585 ; http://n2t.net/addgene:14585 ; RRID:Addgene_14585)
