[The description below was written by a language model from this plasmid's Addgene catalogue record and pLannotate feature annotations shown in this document.]
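Description:
pcDNA3.1 Flag Runx1 FL is a mammalian expression plasmid built on the Invitrogen pcDNA3.1 Hygro backbone and carrying full-length mouse Runx1 (also known as AML1 or CBF-alpha-2) with an N-terminal Flag epitope. The coding region, residues 1–451, was PCR-amplified with a 5′ primer supplying a Kozak sequence and the Flag tag. It was inserted between the HindIII and XhoI sites, both of which were retained. Transcription is driven by the human CMV immediate-early enhancer/promoter and terminated by the bovine growth hormone polyadenylation signal. A T7 promoter upstream of the insert serves as a sequencing primer site and could support in vitro transcription. The depositor notes that the encoded protein carries an extra 34 amino acids at its C-terminus, reportedly without effect on function.

In bacteria the plasmid is maintained at high copy through a ColE1/pUC-type origin and selected with ampicillin via the β-lactamase gene. An f1 origin is also present and allows single-stranded DNA production. For selection of stably transfected mammalian cells, an SV40 enhancer/early promoter drives the hygromycin resistance gene, followed by an SV40 poly(A) signal. The automated annotation of the 6,920 nt sequence also flags several short fragments (HIV-1 LTR, ble, lacI, bom and lac promoter/operator elements). These look like backbone remnants or partial sequence matches rather than functional parts of the design.

The construct was used to express tagged Runx1 for western blotting and co-immunoprecipitation. This was part of a study of Runx1 binding to the positive transcription elongation factor P-TEFb and its repression of RNA polymerase II elongation, proposed as a mechanism of CD4 silencing.
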