Features (pLannotate 1.2.2; 21 found; start..end, strand, type, name):
      1..204     +  promoter       CMV promoter: human cytomegalovirus (CMV) immediate early promoter
    200..233     +  LTR            5' LTR (truncated) (fragment): truncated 5' long terminal repeat (LTR) from HIV-1
    249..267     +  promoter       T7 promoter: promoter for bacteriophage T7 RNA polymerase
    315..335     +  CDS            FLAG (fragment): FLAG® epitope tag, followed by an enterokinase cleavage site
    339..1685    +  CDS            Runx1: RUNX1_MOUSE - Also known as Aml1, Cbfa2, Pebp2ab. Experimental evidence at protein level: Swiss-Prot protein existence level 1. Isoform 4 shows higher binding activities for target genes and binds TCR-beta-E2 and RAG-1 target site with threefold higher affinity than other isoforms. It is less effective in the context of neutrophil terminal differentiation. From Mus musculus (Mouse).
   1734..1958    +  polyA_signal   bGH poly(A) signal: bovine growth hormone polyadenylation signal
   1962..1983    +  promoter       SV40 promoter (fragment): SV40 enhancer and early promoter
   2004..2432    +  rep_origin     f1 ori (sequence partly withheld): f1 bacteriophage origin of replication; arrow indicates direction of (+) strand synthesis
   2446..2775    +  promoter       SV40 promoter: SV40 enhancer and early promoter
   2824..3849    +  CDS            HygR: aminoglycoside phosphotransferase from E. coli; aph(4)-Ia; confers resistance to hygromycin
   3859..3984    +  CDS            ble (fragment): BLE_KLEPN - Experimental evidence at protein level: Swiss-Prot protein existence level 1. Binding protein with a strong affinity to the bleomycin family of antibiotics. Binds to CL990; an antimitotic-antibiotic compound. From Klebsiella pneumoniae.
   3979..4100    +  polyA_signal   SV40 poly(A) signal: SV40 polyadenylation signal
   4173..4189    -  protein_bind   lac operator: The lac repressor binds to the lac operator to inhibit transcription in E. coli. This inhibition can be relieved by adding lactose or isopropyl-β-D-thiogalactopyranoside (IPTG). lac repressor encoded by lacI
   4197..4227    -  promoter       lac promoter: promoter for the E. coli lac operon
   4242..4263    -  protein_bind   CAP binding site: CAP binding activates transcription in the presence of cAMP. E. coli catabolite activator protein
   4276..4368    -  CDS            lacI (fragment): lac repressor; lacI; The lac repressor binds to the lac operator to inhibit transcription in E. coli. This inhibition can be relieved by adding lactose or isopropyl-β-D-thiogalactopyranoside (IPTG).
   4551..5139    -  rep_origin     ori: high-copy-number ColE1/pMB1/pBR322/pUC origin of replication
   5310..6170    -  CDS            AmpR: β-lactamase; bla; confers resistance to ampicillin, carbenicillin, and related antibiotics
   6171..6275    -  promoter       AmpR promoter: bla
   6334..6386    -  misc_feature   bom (fragment): basis of mobility region from pBR322
   6541..6920    +  enhancer       CMV enhancer: human cytomegalovirus immediate early enhancer
>Addgene plasmid #14585 | pcDNA3.1 Flag Runx1 FL (P#1790) | addgene full sequence | sequence record 222753 | Addgene NGS Result
GTGATGCGGTTTTGGCAGTACATCAATGGGCGTGGATAGCGGTTTGACTCACGGGGATTTCCAAGTCTCC
ACCCCATTGACGTCAATGGGAGTTTGTTTTGGCACCAAAATCAACGGGACTTTCCAAAATGTCGTAACAA
CTCCGCCCCATTGACGCAAATGGGCGGTAGGCGTGTACGGTGGGAGGTCTATATAAGCAGAGCTCTCTGG
CTAACTAGAGAACCCACTGCTTACTGGCTTATCGAAATTAATACGACTCACTATAGGGAGACCCAAGCTG
GCTAGCGTTTAAACTTAAGCTTGCCACCATGGACTACAAGGACGACGACGACAAGGCACGTATCCCCGTA
GATGCCAGCACGAGCCGCCGCTTCACGCCGCCTTCCACCGCGCTGAGCCCCGGCAAGATGAGCGAGGCGC
TGCCGCTGGGCGCCCCGGATGGCGGCGCCGCCCTGGCCAGCAAGCTGAGGAGCGGCGACCGCAGCATGGT
GGAGGTACTAGCTGACCACCCTGGCGAGCTAGTGCGCACCGACAGCCCCAACTTCCTCTGCTCCGTGCTA
CCCACTCACTGGCGCTGCAACAAGACCCTGCCCATCGCTTTCAAGGTGGTGGCACTGGGGGACGTCCCGG
ATGGCACTCTGGTCACCGTCATGGCAGGCAACGATGAAAACTACTCGGCAGAACTGAGAAATGCTACCGC
GGCCATGAAGAACCAGGTAGCGAGATTCAACGACCTCAGGTTTGTCGGGCGGAGCGGTAGAGGCAAGAGC
TTCACTCTGACCATCACCGTCTTTACAAATCCGCCACAAGTTGCCACCTACCATAGAGCCATCAAAATCA
CAGTGGACGGCCCCCGAGAACCCCGAAGACATCGGCAGAAACTAGATGATCAGACCAAGCCCGGGAGTTT
GTCCTTTTCCGAGCGGCTCAGTGAATTGGAGCAGCTGCGGCGCACGGCCATGAGGGTCAGCCCGCACCAC
CCAGCCCCCACGCCCAACCCTCGGGCCTCCTTGAACCACTCCACTGCCTTTAACCCTCAGCCTCAAAGTC
AGATGCAGGATGCCAGGCAGATCCAGCCATCCCCACCGTGGTCCTATGACCAGTCCTACCAGTACCTGGG
ATCCATCACCTCTTCCTCTGTCCACCCAGCGACACCCATTTCACCCGGCCGTGCCAGCGGCATGACCAGC
CTCTCTGCAGAACTTTCCAGTCGACTCTCAACGGCTCCGGACCTGACCGCCTTCGGCGACCCACGCCAGT
TCCCTACTCTGCCGTCCATCTCCGACCCGCGCATGCACTACCCAGGCGCCTTCACCTACTCGCCGCCCGT
CACGTCGGGCATCGGCATCGGCATGTCAGCCATGAGCTCGGCCTCTCGCTACCACACCTACCTGCCGCCG
CCCTACCCCGGCTCATCACAGGCGCAGGCCGGGCCCTTCCAGACCGGCTCGCCCTCCTACCATCTATACT
ACGGCGCCTCGGCCGGTTCCTACCAGTTCTCCATGGTGGGCGGAGAGAGATCGCCCCCGCGCATCCTGCC
GCCCTGCACCAACGCATCCACCGGCGCCGCGCTGCTCAACCCCAGCCTCCCCAGCCAGAGCGACGTGGTG
GAGACCGAGGGCAGCCATAGCAACTCGCCCACCAACATGCCCCCCGCGCGCCTGGAGGAGGCCGTGTGGC
GGCCCTCTGACTCGAGTCTAGAGGGCCCGTTTAAACCCGCTGATCAGCCTCGACTGTGCCTTCTAGTTGC
CAGCCATCTGTTGTTTGCCCCTCCCCCGTGCCTTCCTTGACCCTGGAAGGTGCCACTCCCACTGTCCTTT
CCTAATAAAATGAGGAAATTGCATCGCATTGTCTGAGTAGGTGTCATTCTATTCTGGGGGGTGGGGTGGG
GCAGGACAGCAAGGGGGAGGATTGGGAAGACAATAGCAGGCATGCTGGGGATGCGGTGGGCTCTATGGCT
TCTGAGGCGGAAAGAACCAGCTGGGGCTCTAGGGGGTATCCCC
[124 nt withheld, positions 2004-2127]
C
[91 nt withheld, positions 2129-2219]
A
[49 nt withheld, positions 2221-2269]
CCTTTGACGTTGGAGTCCACGTTCTTT
[37 nt withheld, positions 2297-2333]
ACCCTATCTCGGTCTATTCTTTTGATTTATAAGGGATTTTGCCGATTTCGGCCTATTGGTTAAAAAATGA
GCTGATTTAACAAAAATTTAACGCGAATTAATTCTGTGGAATGTGTGTCAGTTAGGGTGTGGAAAGTCCC
CAGGCTCCCCAGCAGGCAGAAGTATGCAAAGCATGCATCTCAATTAGTCAGCAACCAGGTGTGGAAAGTC
CCCAGGCTCCCCAGCAGGCAGAAGTATGCAAAGCATGCATCTCAATTAGTCAGCAACCATAGTCCCGCCC
CTAACTCCGCCCATCCCGCCCCTAACTCCGCCCAGTTCCGCCCATTCTCCGCCCCATGGCTGACTAATTT
TTTTTATTTATGCAGAGGCCGAGGCCGCCTCTGCCTCTGAGCTATTCCAGAAGTAGTGAGGAGGCTTTTT
TGGAGGCCTAGGCTTTTGCAAAAAGCTCCCGGGAGCTTGTATATCCATTTTCGGATCTGATCAGCACGTG
ATGAAAAAGCCTGAACTCACCGCGACGTCTGTCGAGAAGTTTCTGATCGAAAAGTTCGACAGCGTCTCCG
ACCTGATGCAGCTCTCGGAGGGCGAAGAATCTCGTGCTTTCAGCTTCGATGTAGGAGGGCGTGGATATGT
CCTGCGGGTAAATAGCTGCGCCGATGGTTTCTACAAAGATCGTTATGTTTATCGGCACTTTGCATCGGCC
GCGCTCCCGATTCCGGAAGTGCTTGACATTGGGGAATTCAGCGAGAGCCTGACCTATTGCATCTCCCGCC
GTGCACAGGGTGTCACGTTGCAAGACCTGCCTGAAACCGAACTGCCCGCTGTTCTGCAGCCGGTCGCGGA
GGCCATGGATGCGATCGCTGCGGCCGATCTTAGCCAGACGAGCGGGTTCGGCCCATTCGGACCGCAAGGA
ATCGGTCAATACACTACATGGCGTGATTTCATATGCGCGATTGCTGATCCCCATGTGTATCACTGGCAAA
CTGTGATGGACGACACCGTCAGTGCGTCCGTCGCGCAGGCTCTCGATGAGCTGATGCTTTGGGCCGAGGA
CTGCCCCGAAGTCCGGCACCTCGTGCACGCGGATTTCGGCTCCAACAATGTCCTGACGGACAATGGCCGC
ATAACAGCGGTCATTGACTGGAGCGAGGCGATGTTCGGGGATTCCCAATACGAGGTCGCCAACATCTTCT
TCTGGAGGCCGTGGTTGGCTTGTATGGAGCAGCAGACGCGCTACTTCGAGCGGAGGCATCCGGAGCTTGC
AGGATCGCCGCGGCTCCGGGCGTATATGCTCCGCATTGGTCTTGACCAACTCTATCAGAGCTTGGTTGAC
GGCAATTTCGATGATGCAGCTTGGGCGCAGGGTCGATGCGACGCAATCGTCCGATCCGGAGCCGGGACTG
TCGGGCGTACACAAATCGCCCGCAGAAGCGCGGCCGTCTGGACCGATGGCTGTGTAGAAGTACTCGCCGA
TAGTGGAAACCGACGCCCCAGCACTCGTCCGAGGGCAAAGGAATAGCACGTGCTACGAGATTTCGATTCC
ACCGCCGCCTTCTATGAAAGGTTGGGCTTCGGAATCGTTTTCCGGGACGCCGGCTGGATGATCCTCCAGC
GCGGGGATCTCATGCTGGAGTTCTTCGCCCACCCCAACTTGTTTATTGCAGCTTATAATGGTTACAAATA
AAGCAATAGCATCACAAATTTCACAAATAAAGCATTTTTTTCACTGCATTCTAGTTGTGGTTTGTCCAAA
CTCATCAATGTATCTTATCATGTCTGTATACCGTCGACCTCTAGCTAGAGCTTGGCGTAATCATGGTCAT
AGCTGTTTCCTGTGTGAAATTGTTATCCGCTCACAATTCCACACAACATACGAGCCGGAAGCATAAAGTG
TAAAGCCTGGGGTGCCTAATGAGTGAGCTAACTCACATTAATTGCGTTGCGCTCACTGCCCGCTTTCCAG
TCGGGAAACCTGTCGTGCCAGCTGCATTAATGAATCGGCCAACGCGCGGGGAGAGGCGGTTTGCGTATTG
GGCGCTCTTCCGCTTCCTCGCTCACTGACTCGCTGCGCTCGGTCGTTCGGCTGCGGCGAGCGGTATCAGC
TCACTCAAAGGCGGTAATACGGTTATCCACAGAATCAGGGGATAACGCAGGAAAGAACATGTGAGCAAAA
GGCCAGCAAAAGGCCAGGAACCGTAAAAAGGCCGCGTTGCTGGCGTTTTTCCATAGGCTCCGCCCCCCTG
ACGAGCATCACAAAAATCGACGCTCAAGTCAGAGGTGGCGAAACCCGACAGGACTATAAAGATACCAGGC
GTTTCCCCCTGGAAGCTCCCTCGTGCGCTCTCCTGTTCCGACCCTGCCGCTTACCGGATACCTGTCCGCC
TTTCTCCCTTCGGGAAGCGTGGCGCTTTCTCATAGCTCACGCTGTAGGTATCTCAGTTCGGTGTAGGTCG
TTCGCTCCAAGCTGGGCTGTGTGCACGAACCCCCCGTTCAGCCCGACCGCTGCGCCTTATCCGGTAACTA
TCGTCTTGAGTCCAACCCGGTAAGACACGACTTATCGCCACTGGCAGCAGCCACTGGTAACAGGATTAGC
AGAGCGAGGTATGTAGGCGGTGCTACAGAGTTCTTGAAGTGGTGGCCTAACTACGGCTACACTAGAAGAA
CAGTATTTGGTATCTGCGCTCTGCTGAAGCCAGTTACCTTCGGAAAAAGAGTTGGTAGCTCTTGATCCGG
CAAACAAACCACCGCTGGTAGCGGTGGTTTTTTTGTTTGCAAGCAGCAGATTACGCGCAGAAAAAAAGGA
TCTCAAGAAGATCCTTTGATCTTTTCTACGGGGTCTGACGCTCAGTGGAACGAAAACTCACGTTAAGGGA
TTTTGGTCATGAGATTATCAAAAAGGATCTTCACCTAGATCCTTTTAAATTAAAAATGAAGTTTTAAATC
AATCTAAAGTATATATGAGTAAACTTGGTCTGACAGTTACCAATGCTTAATCAGTGAGGCACCTATCTCA
GCGATCTGTCTATTTCGTTCATCCATAGTTGCCTGACTCCCCGTCGTGTAGATAACTACGATACGGGAGG
GCTTACCATCTGGCCCCAGTGCTGCAATGATACCGCGAGACCCACGCTCACCGGCTCCAGATTTATCAGC
AATAAACCAGCCAGCCGGAAGGGCCGAGCGCAGAAGTGGTCCTGCAACTTTATCCGCCTCCATCCAGTCT
ATTAATTGTTGCCGGGAAGCTAGAGTAAGTAGTTCGCCAGTTAATAGTTTGCGCAACGTTGTTGCCATTG
CTACAGGCATCGTGGTGTCACGCTCGTCGTTTGGTATGGCTTCATTCAGCTCCGGTTCCCAACGATCAAG
GCGAGTTACATGATCCCCCATGTTGTGCAAAAAAGCGGTTAGCTCCTTCGGTCCTCCGATCGTTGTCAGA
AGTAAGTTGGCCGCAGTGTTATCACTCATGGTTATGGCAGCACTGCATAATTCTCTTACTGTCATGCCAT
CCGTAAGATGCTTTTCTGTGACTGGTGAGTACTCAACCAAGTCATTCTGAGAATAGTGTATGCGGCGACC
GAGTTGCTCTTGCCCGGCGTCAATACGGGATAATACCGCGCCACATAGCAGAACTTTAAAAGTGCTCATC
ATTGGAAAACGTTCTTCGGGGCGAAAACTCTCAAGGATCTTACCGCTGTTGAGATCCAGTTCGATGTAAC
CCACTCGTGCACCCAACTGATCTTCAGCATCTTTTACTTTCACCAGCGTTTCTGGGTGAGCAAAAACAGG
AAGGCAAAATGCCGCAAAAAAGGGAATAAGGGCGACACGGAAATGTTGAATACTCATACTCTTCCTTTTT
CAATATTATTGAAGCATTTATCAGGGTTATTGTCTCATGAGCGGATACATATTTGAATGTATTTAGAAAA
ATAAACAAATAGGGGTTCCGCGCACATTTCCCCGAAAAGTGCCACCTGACGTCGACGGATCGGGAGATCT
CCCGATCCCCTATGGTGCACTCTCAGTACAATCTGCTCTGATGCCGCATAGTTAAGCCAGTATCTGCTCC
CTGCTTGTGTGTTGGAGGTCGCTGAGTAGTGCGCGAGCAAAATTTAAGCTACAACAAGGCAAGGCTTGAC
CGACAATTGCATGAAGAATCTGCTTAGGGTTAGGCGTTTTGCGCTGCTTCGCGATGTACGGGCCAGATAT
ACGCGTTGACATTGATTATTGACTAGTTATTAATAGTAATCAATTACGGGGTCATTAGTTCATAGCCCAT
ATATGGAGTTCCGCGTTACATAACTTACGGTAAATGGCCCGCCTGGCTGACCGCCCAACGACCCCCGCCC
ATTGACGTCAATAATGACGTATGTTCCCATAGTAACGCCAATAGGGACTTTCCATTGACGTCAATGGGTG
GAGTATTTACGGTAAACTGCCCACTTGGCAGTACATCAAGTGTATCATATGCCAAGTACGCCCCCTATTG
ACGTCAATGACGGTAAATGGCCCGCCTGGCATTATGCCCAGTACATGACCTTATGGGACTTTCCTACTTG
GCAGTACATCTACGTATTAGTCATCGCTATTACCATG
