>Addgene plasmid #14585 | pcDNA3.1 Flag Runx1 FL (P#1790) | addgene partial sequence | sequence record 21173 | T7 5'-TAATACGACTCACTATAGGG-3'
CTTAAGCTTGCCACCATGGACTACAAGGACGACGACGACAAGGCACGTATCCCCGTAGATGCCAGCACGA
GCCGCCGCTTCACGCCGCCTTCCACCGCGCTGAGCCCCGGCAAGATGAGCGAGGCGCTGCCGCTGGGCGC
CCCGGATGGCGGCGCCGCCCTGGCCAGCAAGCTGAGGAGCGGCGACCGCAGCATGGTGGAGGTACTAGCT
GACCACCCTGGCGAGCTAGTGCGCACCGACAGCCCCAACTTCCTCTGCTCCGTGCTACCCACTCACTGGC
GCTGCAACAAGACCCTGCCCATCGCTTTCAAGGTGGTGGCACTGGGGGACGTCCCGGATGGCACTCTGGT
CACCGTCATGGCAGGCAACGATGAAAACTACTCGGCAGAACTGAGAAATGCTACCGCGGCCATGAAGAAC
CAGGTAGCGAGATTCAACGACCTCAGGTTTGTCGGGCGGAGCGGTAGAGGCAAGAGCTTCACTCTGACCA
TCACCGTCTTTACAAATCCGCCACAAGTTGCCACCTACCATAGAGCCATCAAAATCACAGTGGACGGCCC
CCGAGAACCCCGAAGACATCGGCAGAAACTAGATGATCAGACCAAGCCCGGGAGTTTGTCCTTTTCCGAG
CGGCTCAGTGAATTGGAGCAGCTGCGGCGCACGGCCATGAGGGTCAGCCCGCACCACCCAGCCCCCACGC
CCAACCCTCGGGCCTCCTTGAACCACTCCACTGCCTTTAACCCTCAGCCTCAAAGTCAGATGCAGGATGC
CAGGCAGATC
